Addgene plasmid #170909: pGREAT21
Purpose: GoldenBraid Double Transcriptional Unit - pNOS_E-Luc_35St+pNOS_Red-F_NOSt
Depositing lab: Markita Landry. Depositing organization: University of California, Berkeley. Publication: A Ratiometric Dual Color Luciferase Reporter for Fast Characterization of Transcriptional Regulatory Elements in Plants. Gonzalez-Grandio E, Demirer GS, Ma W, Brady S, Landry MP. ACS Synth Biol. 2021 Sep 14. doi: 10.1021/acssynbio.1c00248. PubMed 34520169.
Backbone
  Vector backbone: pDGB1_omega1
  Backbone manufacturer: Diego Orzaez Lab
  Backbone size w/o insert (bp): 2925
  Vector type: Plant Expression, Luciferase, Synthetic Biology
Growth in bacteria
  Bacterial resistance: Spectinomycin, 50 μg/mL
  Growth temperature: 37°C
  Growth strain: DH5alpha
  Copy number: High Copy
Gene/Insert
  Gene/Insert name: E-Luc (alt name: Enhanced beetle luciferase)
  Species: Pyrearinus termitilluminans (E-Luc) and Luciola curciata (Red-F)
  Insert size (bp): 4606
  Mutation: c.375C>T silent mutation to remove BbsI site (E-Luc), p.S286Y Red mutant (RedF)
  Promoter: pNOS
  Cloning method: Restriction Enzyme; 5′ cloning site Esp3I (destroyed during cloning); 3′ cloning site Esp3I (destroyed during cloning)
  Sequencing primers: 5′ GGGAAACGCCTGGTATCTTT; 3′ CCGATCCCCGGAATTAGATC
Terms and licenses: Academic/Nonprofit Terms; Industry Terms: Not Available to Industry
Depositor comments: Encodes both E-Luc and Red-F transcriptional units. Insert can be excised by BsaI digestion. Requires pSOUP for replication in agrobacterium . Please visit https://www.biorxiv.org/content/10.1101/2021.05.26.443018v2 to read the preprint on bioRxiv
How to cite: pGREAT21 was a gift from Markita Landry (Addgene plasmid # 170909 ; http://n2t.net/addgene:170909 ; RRID:Addgene_170909)
