[The description below was written by a language model from this plasmid's Addgene catalogue record and pLannotate feature annotations shown in this document.]
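Description:
pGREAT21 is a plant binary expression plasmid built in the GoldenBraid omega-level destination vector pDGB1_omega1, a pGreen-type backbone. In E. coli it replicates at high copy from a ColE1/pUC-type origin and is selected with spectinomycin through the aadA gene. For Agrobacterium it carries only the pSa origin, so, as the depositor notes, it needs the helper plasmid pSOUP to supply the replication function in trans. Left and right T-DNA border repeats flank the payload, so the cassette can be transferred into plant cells by Agrobacterium-mediated delivery.

The roughly 4.6 kb insert is a double transcriptional unit encoding two beetle luciferases with distinct emission colours. The first unit places E-Luc, an enhanced luciferase from Pyrearinus termitilluminans carrying a silent change that removes an internal BbsI site, under a nopaline synthase (NOS) promoter with a CaMV 35S terminator. The automated annotation did not label the E-Luc coding region, which presumably lies in the gap between the first NOS promoter and the CaMV poly(A) signal; the short Drosophila U6-3 promoter hit there is probably a spurious match. The second unit drives Red-F, a red-shifted S286Y mutant of the Luciola cruciata firefly luciferase, from a second NOS promoter with a NOS terminator.

The two units were assembled with Esp3I, whose sites were destroyed in the process, and the combined insert can be released with BsaI for further GoldenBraid assembly. With both reporters under the same constitutive promoter, the plasmid belongs to a ratiometric dual-colour luciferase system for rapidly characterising transcriptional regulatory elements in plants. It plausibly serves there as a matched-promoter reference, though the record does not state this role explicitly.
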