Features (pLannotate 1.2.2; 15 found; start..end, strand, type, name):
    100..279     +  promoter       NOS promoter: nopaline synthase promoter
   1051..1067    -  promoter       dU6-3 promoter (fragment): RNA polymerase III promoter for Drosophila U6-3 snRNA (Port et al., 2014)
   2008..2167    +  polyA_signal   CaMV poly(A) signal (fragment): cauliflower mosaic virus polyadenylation signal
   2263..2442    +  promoter       NOS promoter: nopaline synthase promoter
   2501..4120    +  CDS            LUCI_LUCCR: Experimental evidence at protein level: Swiss-Prot protein existence level 1. Produces green light with a wavelength of 544 nm. From Luciola cruciata (Japanese firefly) (Genji firefly).
   4147..4399    +  terminator     NOS terminator: nopaline synthase terminator and poly(A) signal
   4520..4607    +  promoter       AmpR promoter (fragment): bla
   4641..4665    +  misc_feature   RB T-DNA repeat: right border repeat from nopaline C58 T-DNA
   4756..5344    -  rep_origin     ori: high-copy-number ColE1/pMB1/pBR322/pUC origin of replication
   5518..6306    -  CDS            aadA: S3AD_ECOLX - Experimental evidence at protein level: Swiss-Prot protein existence level 1. Mediates bacterial resistance to the antibiotics streptomycin and spectinomycin. From Escherichia coli.
   6313..6369    -  CDS            GmR (fragment): gentamycin acetyltransferase; aacC1; confers resistance to gentamycin
   6545..6568    -  promoter       Pc promoter (fragment): intI1 (promoter lies within the coding sequence); class 1 integron promoter
   6844..6945    +  CDS            TRA2_ECOLX (fragment): Protein predicted: Swiss-Prot protein existence level 4. Required for transposition of transposon Tn903. From Escherichia coli.
   6950..7385    +  rep_origin     pSa ori: origin of replication from bacterial plasmid pSa
   7512..3       +  misc_feature   LB T-DNA repeat (across the origin): left border repeat from nopaline C58 T-DNA (truncated)
>Addgene plasmid #170909 | pGREAT21 | addgene full sequence | sequence record 334551 | Addgene NGS Result
TAACGGATCCGGTCTCAGGAGATACATGAGAATTAAGGGAGTCACGGTATGACCCCCGCCGATGACGCGG
GACAAGCCGTTTTACGTTTGGAACTGACAGAACCGCAACGTTGAAGGAGCCACTGAGCCGCGGGTTTCTG
GAGTTTAATGAGCTAAGCACATACGTCAGAAACCATTATTGCGCGTTCAAAAGTCGCCTAAGGTCACTAT
CAGCTAGCAAATATTTCTTGTCAAAAATGCTCCACTGACGTTCCATAAATTCCCCTCGGTATCCAATTAG
AGTCTCATATTCACTCTCAACTCGATCGAGGCAATGGAGAGAGAGAAGAACGTGGTGTACGGCCCCGAGC
CCAAGCACCCTCTGGGCAACTTCACCGCCGGCGAGATGCTGTACAACGCTCTGCACAAGCACTCCCACAT
CCCCCAGGCCATCCTGGACGTGATGGGCAACGAGTCCCTTTCCTACCAGGAGTTCTTCGACACTACTGTG
AAGCTGGGCCAGAGCCTCCAGAACTGTGGCTACAAGATGAACGATGTCGTGTCGATCTGTGCAGAGAACA
ACAAGAGATTCTTCATCCCCATCATCTCCGCCTGGTACATCGGCATGGTGGTGGCCCCTGTGAACGAGGA
CTATATCCCAGACGAGCTGTGTAAAGTGACCGGCATCTCCAAGCCGATCCTGGTCTTTACCACTAGGAAG
ATCCTGCCTAAGGTTTTGGAGGTTAAAGACAGAACCAACTACATAAAGAGGATCATCATACTGGACTCTG
AAGAGAACCTGCTGGGCTGCGAGAGCCTGCACAACTTCATGTCCAGGTACTCCGACAACAACCTCCAAAC
ATTCAAGCCTCTGCACTACGACCCTGTGGACCAGGTAGCCGCCATCCTGTGCTCCTCCGGCACAACCGGC
CTGCCTAAAGGCGTGATGCAGACCCACAGGAACATCTGTGTGAGACTCACACACGCATCTGACCCCAGAG
TGGGTACACAACTCATCCCCGGCGTATCCGTGCTGGCCTACCTGCCATTCTTCCACGCCTTCGGCTTCAG
TATCAACCTGGGCTATTTCATGGTGGGCCTGAGAGTGGTGATGCTCCGAAGGTTTAACCAGGAGGTGTTC
CTGAAGGCCATCCAGGACTACGAGGTGAGGAGCGTGATCAACGTTCCCTCCACAATCCTGTTCCTGTCCA
AGAGCCCTCTGGTGGACAAGTACGACCTATCCACCCTGGCGGAGCTGTGCTGTGGAGCCGCTCCTCTGGC
GAAGGAGGTGGCCGAGATCGCCGTGAAGAGGCTGAACCTGCCAGGGATACGGTGTGGCTACGGTCTAACA
GAGTCTACCTCCGCCAACATCCATACTCTGCACAACGAGTTCAAGTCCGGCTCCCTGGGCAAGGTGACAC
CTTACATGGCCGCCAAGATCATCGACAGGAACACCGGCGAGGCCCTGGGTCCAAACCAGGTGGGCGAGCT
GTGCATCTGGGGACCTATGGTAACAAAAGGCTATGTGAACAACCCACAGGCTACTAAGGAGGCCATCGAC
GACGACGGCTGGCTGCACTCTGGCGACTTCGGCTACTACGACGAGGACGAGTATTTCTACATCGTGGACC
GGTACAAGGAGCTGATCAAATACAAGGGCTATCAGGTCGCCCCTGTGGAGCTGGAGGAGATCCTCCTTCA
GCACCCAGGCATCAGGGACGTGGCCGTCGTGGGTATCCCTGACATCGAGGCCGGCGAGCTGCCAGCCGGC
TTCGTGGTGAAGCAGCCCGGCGCCCAACTCACCGCTAAGGAGGTGTACGACTTCCTGGCCCAGAGGGTGT
CTCACTCCAAGTACCTGAGGGGCGGCGTAAGGTTCGTGGACTCTATCCCCAGGAACGTGACAGGCAAGAT
TAGTCGAAAAGAGCTGAGGGAGGCCCTGATGGAGAAGGCTTCTAAGCTGTAAGCTTCGGCCATGCTAGAG
TCCGCAAAAATCACCAGTCTCTCTCTACAAATCTATCTCTCTCTATTTTTCTCCAGAATAATGTGTGAGT
AGTTCCCAGATAAGGGAATTAGGGTTCTTATAGGGTTTCGCTCATGTGTTGAGCATATAAGAAACCCTTA
GTATGTATTTGTATTTGTAAAATACTTCTATCAATAAAATTTCTAATTCCTAAAACCAAAATCCAGTGAC
CTCGCTGTCAGGAGATACATGAGAATTAAGGGAGTCACGGTATGACCCCCGCCGATGACGCGGGACAAGC
CGTTTTACGTTTGGAACTGACAGAACCGCAACGTTGAAGGAGCCACTGAGCCGCGGGTTTCTGGAGTTTA
ATGAGCTAAGCACATACGTCAGAAACCATTATTGCGCGTTCAAAAGTCGCCTAAGGTCACTATCAGCTAG
CAAATATTTCTTGTCAAAAATGCTCCACTGACGTTCCATAAATTCCCCTCGGTATCCAATTAGAGTCTCA
TATTCACTCTCAACTCGATCGAGGCAATGGAGAACATGGAGAACGACGAGAACATTGTGGTGGGACCCAA
GCCGTTCTACCCGATCGAGGAGGGTTCCGCTGGCACCCAGCTGCGCAAGTACATGGAGCGCTACGCTAAG
CTGGGTGCTATCGCCTTCACCAACGCCGTGACCGGTGTGGATTACTCCTACGCCGAGTACCTGGAGAAGT
CCTGCTGCCTCGGAAAGGCCCTGCAGAACTACGGTCTGGTCGTGGATGGCCGCATTGCCCTCTGCTCGGA
GAACTGCGAGGAGTTCTTCATTCCCGTGATCGCTGGTCTGTTCATCGGAGTCGGCGTTGCCCCAACCAAC
GAGATCTACACCCTGCGCGAGCTGGTCCACAGCCTGGGTATCAGCAAGCCGACCATCGTTTTCTCGAGCA
AGAAGGGCCTCGACAAGGTTATCACCGTGCAAAAAACCGTCACCACCATCAAGACCATCGTTATCCTGGA
TTCCAAGGTTGACTACCGCGGTTACCAGTGCCTCGACACCTTCATCAAGCGTAACACCCCACCCGGCTTC
CAAGCCTCCTCCTTCAAAACCGTGGAGGTTGATCGCAAGGAGCAGGTGGCCCTGATCATGAACTCCTCCG
GCTCCACCGGTCTGCCAAAGGGCGTGCAGCTGACCCACGAGAACACCGTCACCCGCTTCTCGCATGCCCG
TGATCCCATCTACGGCAACCAGGTGTCCCCAGGCACCGCCGTCCTGACCGTCGTGCCCCTCCACCACGGC
TTCGGCATGTTCACCACTCTCGGCTACTTGATCTGCGGCTTCCGTGTGGTGATGCTGACTAAGTTCGACG
AGGAGACTTTCCTCAAGACCCTGCAAGACTACAAGTGCACTTACGTGATCCTGGTGCCGACCCTGTTCGC
CATCCTGAACAAGAGCGAGCTGTTGAACAAATACGACCTGTCGAACCTGGTGGAGATCGCTTCCGGCGGC
GCCCCACTGTCGAAGGAAGTTGGCGAGGCCGTTGCTCGCCGCTTCAACCTGCCCGGCGTCCGTCAGGGTT
ACGGCCTGACCGAGACTACCTCGGCTATCATCATCACCCCCGAGGGCGACGATAAGCCCGGCGCTTCCGG
CAAGGTTGTTCCACTCTTCAAAGCCAAGGTGATCGACCTGGACACCAAGAAGTCCCTGGGTCCCAACCGT
CGCGGAGAAGTGTGCGTCAAGGGCCCCATGCTGATGAAGGGCTACGTCAACAACCCAGAGGCCACCAAGG
AGTTGATCGACGAGGAGGGCTGGCTGCACACTGGTGACATCGGTTACTACGACGAAGAGAAGCACTTCTT
CATCGTTGACCGCCTGAAGTCCTTGATCAAGTACAAGGGCTACCAGGTTCCCCCCGCCGAGCTCGAGAGC
GTCCTGCTGCAGCACCCCTCCATTTTCGATGCCGGAGTGGCCGGTGTCCCCGATCCCGTGGCTGGCGAGC
TGCCAGGTGCCGTCGTCGTGCTGGAGTCCGGCAAGAACATGACCGAGAAGGAAGTGATGGATTACGTGGC
CTCGCAAGTGTCCAACGCCAAGCGCCTGCGCGGCGGCGTGCGCTTCGTGGATGAGGTGCCCAAGGGCCTC
ACCGGAAAGATCGACGGTCGCGCTATCCGCGAGATCCTCAAGAAGCCCGTGGCCAAGATGTGAGCTTGGA
ATGGATCTTCGATCCCGATCGTTCAAACATTTGGCAATAAAGTTTCTTAAGATTGAATCCTGTTGCCGGT
CTTGCGACGATTATCATATAATTTCTGTTGAATTACGTTAAGCATGTAATAATTAACATGTAATGCATGA
CGTTATTTATGAGATGGGTTTTTATGATTAGAGTCCCGCAATTATACATTTAATACGCGATAGAAAACAA
AATATAGCGCGCAAACTAGGATAAATTATCGCGCGCGGTGTCATCTATGTTACTAGATCGGGAATTGCCA
AGCTAATTCTTGAAGATGAAAGGGCCTCGTGATACGCCTATTTTTATAGGTTAATGTCATGATAATAATG
GTTTCTTAGACGTCAGGTGGCACTTTTCGGGGAAATGTGCGCGGAACCCCTATTTGTTTATTTTTCTAAA
TACATTCAAATATGTATCCGCTCATGAGACAATAACCCTGATAAATGCTTCAATAATGGGACCGACTCGC
GCTGTCATGAGACCGGATCCTGACAGGATATATTGGCGGGTAAACTAAGTCGCTGTATGTGTTTGTTTGA
GATCTCATGTGAGCAAAAGGCCAGCAAAAGGCCAGGAACCGTAAAAAGGCCGCGTTGCTGGCGTTTTTCC
ATAGGCTCCGCCCCCCTGACGAGCATCACAAAAATCGACGCTCAAGTCAGAGGTGGCGAAACCCGACAGG
ACTATAAAGATACCAGGCGTTTCCCCCTGGAAGCTCCCTCGTGCGCTCTCCTGTTCCGACCCTGCCGCTT
ACCGGATACCTGTCCGCCTTTCTCCCTTCGGGAAGCGTGGCGCTTTCTCATAGCTCACGCTGTAGGTATC
TCAGTTCGGTGTAGGTCGTTCGCTCCAAGCTGGGCTGTGTGCACGAACCCCCCGTTCAGCCCGACCGCTG
CGCCTTATCCGGTAACTATCGTCTTGAGTCCAACCCGGTAAGACACGACTTATCGCCACTGGCAGCAGCC
ACTGGTAACAGGATTAGCAGAGCGAGGTATGTAGGCGGTGCTACAGAGTTCTTGAAGTGGTGGCCTAACT
ACGGCTACACTAGAAGAACAGTATTTGGTATCTGCGCTCTGCTGAAGCCAGTTACCTTCGGAAGAAGAGT
TGGTAGCTCTTGATCCGGCAAACAAACCACCGCTGGTAGCGGTGGTTTTTTTGTTTGCAAGCAGCAGATT
ACGCGCAGAAAAAAAGGATCTCAAGAAGATCCTTTGATCTTTTCTACGGGGTCTGACGCTCAGTGGAACG
AAAACTCACGTTAAGGGATTTTGGTCATGAGATTATCAAAAAGGATCTTCACCTAGATCCTTTTAAATTA
AAAATGAAGTTTTAAATCAATCTAAAGTATATATGTGTAACATTGGTCTAGTGATTATTTGCCGACTACC
TTGGTGATCTCGCCTTTCACGTAGTGGACAAATTCTTCCAACTGATCTGCGCGCGAGGCCAAGCGATCTT
CTTCTTGTCCAAGATAAGCCTGTCTAGCTTCAAGTATGACGGGCTGATACTGGGCCGGCAGGCGCTCCAT
TGCCCAGTCGGCAGCGACATCCTTCGGCGCGATTTTGCCGGTTACTGCGCTGTACCAAATGCGGGACAAC
GTAAGCACTACATTTCGCTCATCACCAGCCCAGTCGGGCGGCGAGTTCCATAGCGTTAAGGTTTCATTTA
GCGCCTCAAATAGATCCTGTTCAGGAACCGGATCAAAGAGTTCCTCCGCCGCTGGACCTACCAAGGCAAC
GCTATGTTCTCTTGCTTTTGTCAGCAAGATAGCCAGATCAATGTCGATCGTGGCTGGCTCGAAGATACCT
GCAAGAATGTCATTGCGCTGCCATTCTCCAAATTGCAGTTCGCGCTTAGCTGGATAACGCCACGGAATGA
TGTCGTCGTGCACAACAATGGTGACTTCTACAGCGCGGAGAATCTCGCTCTCTCCAGGGGAAGCCGAAGT
TTCCAAAAGGTCGTTGATCAAAGCTCGCCGCGTTGTTTCATCAAGCCTTACGGTCACCGTAACCAGCAAA
TCAATATCACTGTGTGGCTTCAGGCCGCCATCCACTGCGGAGCCGTACAAATGTACGGCCAGCAACGTCG
GTTCGAGATGGCGCTCGATGACGCCAACTACCTCTGATAGTTGAGTCGATACTTCGGCGATCACCGCTTC
CCTCATAATGTTTAACTTTGTTTTAGGGCGACTGCCCTGCTGCGTAACATCGTTGCTGCTCCATAACATC
AAACATCGACCCACGGCGTAACGCGCTTGCTGCTTGGATGCCCGAGGCATAGACTGTACCCCAAAAAAAC
AGTCATAACAAGCCATGAAAACCGCCACTGCGCCGTTACCACCGCTGCGTTCGGTCAAGGTTCTGGACCA
GTTGCGTGAGCGCATACGCTACTTGCATTACAGCTTACGAACCGAACAGGCTTATGTCCACTGGGTTCGT
GCCTTCATCCGTTTCCACGGTGTGCGTCACCCGGCAACCTTGGGTAGCAGCGAAGTCGAGGCATTTCTGT
CCTGGCTGGAACACCCCTTGTATTACTGTTTATGTAAGCAGACAGTTTTATTGTTCATGATGATATATTT
TTATCTTGTGCAATGTAACATCAGAGATTTTGAGACACAACGTGGCTTTGTTGAATAAATCGAACTTTTG
CTGAGTTGAAGGATCAGATCACGCATCTTCCCGACAACGCAGACCGTTCCGTGGCAAAGCAAAAGTTCAA
AATCACCAACTGGTCCACCTACAACAAAGCTCTCATCAACCGTGGCTCCCTCACTTTCTGGCTGGATGAT
GGGGCGATTCAGGCGATCCCCATCCAACAGCCCGCCGTCGAGCGGGCTTTTTTATCCCCGGAAGCCTGTG
GATAGAGGGTAGTTATCCACGTGAAACCGCTAATGCCCCGCAAAGCCTTGATTCACGGGGCTTTCCGGCC
CGCTCCAAAAACTATCCACGTGAAATCGCTAATCAGGGTACGTGAAATCGCTAATCGGAGTACGTGAAAT
CGCTAATAAGGTCACGTGAAATCGCTAATCAAAAAGGCACGTGAGAACGCTAATAGCCCTTTCAGATCAA
CAGCTTGCAAACACCCCTCGCTCCGGCAAGTAGTTACAGCAAGTAGTATGTTCAATTAGCTTTTCAATTA
TGAATATATATATCAATTATTGGTCGCCCTTGGCTTGTGGACAATGCGCTACGCGCACCGGCTCCGCCCG
TGGACAACCGCAAGCGGTTGCCCACCGTCGAGCGCCTTTGCCCACAACCCGGCGGCCGGCCGCAACAGAT
CGTTTTATAAATTTTTTTTTTTGAAAAAGAAAAAGCCCGAAAGGCGGCAACCTCTCGGGCTTCTGGATTT
CCGATCCCCGGAATTAGATCTTGGCAGGATATATTGTGGTG
